>Addgene plasmid #104013 | pEB2-mNeptune2.5 | addgene full sequence | sequence record 201168 | Addgene NGS Result
CACAGCTAACACCACGTCGTCCCTATCTGCTGCCCTAGGTCTATGAGTGGTTGCTGGATAACTTTACGGG
CATGCATAAGGCTCGTATGATATATTCAGGGAGACCACAACGGTTTCCCTCTACAAATAATTTTGTTTAA
CTTTTCTAGATTTAAGAAGGAGATATACATATGAGTAAAGGAGAAGAACTGATTAAGGAGAACATGCACA
CCAAGCTGTACATGGAGGGCACCGTGAACAACCACCACTTCAAGTGCACACACGAGGGCGAAGGCAAGCC
CTACGAGGGCACCCAGACCAACAGAATCAAGGTGGTCGAGGGCGGCCCTTTACCCTTCGCCTTCGACATC
CTGGCTACCTGCTTCATGTACGGCAGCAAGACCTTCATCAACCACACCCAGGGCATCCCCGACTTCTTTA
AGCAGTCCTTCCCTGAGGGCTTCACATGGGAGAGAGTCACCACATACGAAGACGGGGGCGTGCTGACCGT
TACCCAGGACACCAGCCTGCAGGACGGCTGCCTGATCTACAACGTCAAGCTCAGAGGGGTGAACTTCCCA
TCCAACGGCCCTGTGATGCAGAAGAAAACACTGGGCTGGGAGGCCAGCACCGAGACCCTGTACCCCGCTG
ACGGCGGCCTGGAAGGCAGATGCGACATGGCCCTGAAGTTAGTGGGCGGGGGCCACCTGCACTGCAACTT
GAAGACCACATACAGATCCAAGAAACCCGCTAAGAACTTGAAGATGCCCGGCGTCTACTTCGTGGACAGG
AGACTGGAAAGAATCAAGGAGGCCGACAATGAGACCTACGTCGAGCAGCACGAGGTGGCTGTGGCCAGGT
ACTGCGACCTGCCTAGCAAACTGGGGCACAAACTTAATGGCATGGATGAACTATACAAATAAATGTCCAG
ACCTGCAGGCATGCAAGCTCTAGAGGCATCAAATAAAACGAAAGGCTCAGTCGAAAGACTGGGCCTTTCG
TTTTATCTGTTGAAATGCACCAAAAACTCGTAAAAGCTCTGATGTATCTATCTTTTTTACACCGTTTTCA
TCTGTGCATATGGACAGTTTTCCCTTTGATATCTAACGGTGAACAGTTGTTCTACTTTTGTTTGTTAGTC
TTGATGCTTCACTGATAGATACAAGAGCCATAAGAACCTCAGATCCTTCCGTATTTAGCCAGTATGTTCT
CTAGTGTGGTTCGTTGTTTTTGCGTGAGCCATGAGAACGAACCATTGAGATCATGCTTACTTTGCATGTC
ACTCAAAAATTTTGCCTCAAAACTGGTGAGCTGAATTTTTGCAGTTAAAGCATCGTGTAGTGTTTTTCTT
AGTCCGTTACGTAGGTAGGAATCTGATGTAATGGTTGTTGGTATTTTGTCACCATTCATTTTTATCTGGT
TGTTCTCAAGTTCGGTTACGAGATCCATTTGTCTATCTAGTTCAACTTGGAAAATCAACGTATCAGTCGG
GCGGCCTCGCTTATCAACCACCAATTTCATATTGCTGTAAGTGTTTAAATCTTTACTTATTGGTTTCAAA
ACCCATTGGTTAAGCCTTTTAAACTCATGGTAGTTATTTTCAAGCATTAACATGAACTTAAATTCATCAA
GGCTAATCTCTATATTTGCCTTGTGAGTTTTCTTTTGTGTTAGTTCTTTTAATAACCACTCATAAATCCT
CATAGAGTATTTGTTTTCAAAAGACTTAACATGTTCCAGATTATATTTTATGAATTTTTTTAACTGGAAA
AGATAAGGCAATATCTCTTCACTAAAAACTAATTCTAATTTTTCGCTTGAGAACTTGGCATAGTTTGTCC
ACTGGAAAATCTCAAAGCCTTTAACCAAAGGATTCCTGATTTCCACAGTTCTCGTCATCAGCTCTCTGGT
TGCTTTAGCTAATACACCATAAGCATTTTCCCTACTGATGTTCATCATCTGAGCGTATTGGTTATAAGTG
AACGATACCGTCCGTTCTTTCCTTGTAGGGTTTTCAATCGTGGGGTTGAGTAGTGCCACACAGCATAAAA
TTAGCTTGGTTTCATGCTCCGTTAAGTCATAGCGACTAATCGCTAGTTCATTTGCTTTGAAAACAACTAA
TTCAGACATACATCTCAATTGGTCTAGGTGATTTTAATCACTATACCAATTGAGATGGGCTAGTCAATGA
TAATTACTAGTCCTTTTCCTTTGAGTTGTGGGTATCTGTAAATTCTGCTAGACCTTTGCTGGAAAACTTG
TAAATTCTGCTAGACCCTCTGTAAATTCCGCTAGACCTTTGTGTGTTTTTTTTGTTTATATTCAAGTGGT
TATAATTTATAGAATAAAGAAAGAATAAAAAAAGATAAAAAGAATAGATCCCAGCCCTGTGTATAACTCA
CTACTTTAGTCAGTTCCGCAGTATTACAAAAGGATGTCGCAAACGCTGTTTGCTCCTCTACAAAACAGAC
CTTAAAACCCTAAAGGCTTAAGTAGCACCCTCGCAAGCTCGGGCAAATCGCTGAATATTCCTTTTGTCTC
CGACCATCAGGCACCTGAGTCGCTGTCTTTTTCGTGACATTCAGTTCGCTGCGCTCACGGCTCTGGCAGT
GAATGGGGGTAAATGGCACTACAGGCGCCTTTTATGGATTCATGCAAGGAAACTACCCATAATACAAGAA
AAGCCCGTCACGGGCTTCTCAGGGCGTTTTATGGCGGGTCTGCTATGTGGTGCTATCTGACTTTTTGCTG
TTCAGCAGTTCCTGCCCTCTGATTTTCCAGTCTGACCACTTCGGATTATCCCGTGACAGGTCATTCAGAC
TGGCTAATGCACCCAGTAAGGCAGCGGTATCATCAACAGGCTTACCCGTCTTACTGTCAACCAGACCCGC
CAGGATTCTCATGCATAAAAAACGCCCGGCGGCAACCGAGCGTTCTGAATTAATTAATCATCGCGACTGC
AGAGATCCCAGAGTCCTTATTAGAAGAACTCGTCAAGAAGGCGATAGAAGGCGATGCGCTGCGAATCGGG
AGCGGCGATACCGTAAAGCACGAGGAAGCGGTCAGCCCATTCGCCGCCAAGCTCTTCAGCAATATCACGG
GTAGCCAACGCTATGTCCTGATAGCGGTCCGCCACACCCAGCCGGCCACAGTCGATGAATCCAGAAAAGC
GGCCATTTTCCACCATGATATTCGGCAAGCAGGCATCGCCATGGGTCACGACGAGATCCTCGCCGTCGGG
CATGCGCGCCTTGAGCCTGGCGAACAGTTCGGCTGGCGCGAGCCCCTGATGCTCTTCGTCCAGATCATCC
TGATCGACAAGACCGGCTTCCATCCGAGTACGTGCTCGCTCGATGCGATGTTTCGCTTGGTGGTCGAATG
GGCAGGTAGCCGGATCAAGCGTATGCAGCCGCCGCATTGCATCAGCCATGATGGATACTTTCTCGGCAGG
AGCAAGGTGAGATGACAGGAGATCCTGCCCCGGCACTTCGCCCAATAGCAGCCAGTCCCTTCCCGCTTCA
GTGACAACGTCGAGCACAGCTGCGCAAGGAACGCCCGTCGTGGCCAGCCACGATAGCCGCGCTGCCTCGT
CCTGCAGTTCATTCAGGGCACCGGACAGGTCGGTCTTGACAAAAAGAACCGGGCGCCCCTGCGCTGACAG
CCGGAACACGGCGGCATCAGAGCAGCCGATTGTCTGTTGTGCCCAGTCATAGCCGAATAGCCTCTCCACC
CAAGCGGCCGGAGAACCTGCGTGCAATCCATCTTGTTCAATCATGCGAAACGATCCTCATCCTGTCTCTT
GATCAGATCTTGATCCCCTGCGCCATCAGATCCTTGGCGGCAAGAAAGCCATCCAGTTTACTTTGCAGGG
CTTCCCAACCTTACCAGAGGGCGCCCCAGCTGGCAATTCCGACGTCTAAGAAACCATTATTATCATGACA
TTAACCTATAAAAATAGGCGTATCACGAGGCCCTTTCGTCTTCAC
Features (pLannotate 1.2.2; 8 found; start..end, strand, type, name):
    174..899     +  CDS            mNeptune2.5: mNeptune2.5 is a basic (constitutively fluorescent) red fluorescent protein published in 2014, derived from Entacmaea quadricolor. It is reported to be a rapidly-maturing monomer with moderate acid sensitivity.
    910..929     +  misc_feature   MCS (fragment): pUC18/19 multiple cloning site
    940..986     +  terminator     rrnB T1 terminator: transcription terminator T1 from the E. coli rrnB gene
   1159..2109    -  CDS            Rep101: RepA protein needed for replication with the pSC101 origin; rep101
   2157..2379    -  rep_origin     pSC101 ori: low-copy replication origin that requires the Rep101 protein
   2885..2919    -  terminator     lambda t0 terminator: minimal transcription terminator from phage lambda (Scholtissek and Grosse, 1987)
   2963..3754    -  CDS            neo: KKA2_KLEPN - Also known as kan, nptII. Experimental evidence at protein level: Swiss-Prot protein existence level 1. Resistance to kanamycin, neomycin, paromomycin, ribostamycin, butirosin and gentamicin B. From Klebsiella pneumoniae.
   3786..3905    -  CDS            tnpA (fragment): TN5P_ECOLX - Also known as tnp. Experimental evidence at protein level: Swiss-Prot protein existence level 1. Mediates transposition of transposon Tn5 by a 'cut and paste' mechanism. First, the monomeric transposase binds the 19 bp inverted DNA repeats flanking the transposon. Then, dimerization of the DNA- bound transposase creates a synaptic DNA complex. After nicking of the first DNA strand, excision of the transposon proceeds through a series of intermediates. The transposase then mediates the insertion of the transposon at a new site by strand transfer. The activity of the wild- type tran
