[The description below was written by a language model from this plasmid's Addgene catalogue record and pLannotate feature annotations shown in this document.]
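Description:
pEB2-mNeptune2.5 is a low-copy bacterial expression plasmid built on the pEB2 backbone for producing the far-red fluorescent protein mNeptune2.5 in Escherichia coli; the record lists the wild-type K-12 strain MG1655 as the propagation host. Replication relies on the pSC101 origin together with its cognate Rep101 (RepA) initiator protein, an arrangement that keeps plasmid copy number low and therefore limits expression burden and cell-to-cell variation in gene dosage. Selection is by kanamycin, conferred by the neo/nptII aminoglycoside phosphotransferase gene, which is followed by a lambda t0 terminator. A short annotated fragment of the Tn5 transposase lying next to this marker most likely reflects the marker's Tn5 origin rather than a functional element.

The payload is a synthetic open reading frame of roughly 730 bp encoding mNeptune2.5, a monomeric, constitutively fluorescent protein derived from the Entacmaea quadricolor protein eqFP578 through an extensive series of point substitutions listed in the record. According to the catalogue entry, the gene is driven by the proC promoter, generally used as a constitutive E. coli promoter; this promoter is not annotated in the feature table but would lie upstream of the coding sequence. Downstream are a remnant of a pUC-type multiple cloning site and the rrnB T1 transcription terminator, which insulates the cassette from the rest of the plasmid. The insert was assembled by Gibson cloning. The sequenced record is a few bases longer than the catalogued total size. The plasmid belongs to a collection of equivalent constructs created to compare fluorescent protein maturation times in living bacterial cells.
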