Addgene plasmid #104013: pEB2-mNeptune2.5
Purpose: Plasmid encoding mNeptune2.5
Depositing lab: Philippe Cluzel. Depositing organization: Harvard University. Publication: Systematic characterization of maturation time of fluorescent proteins in living cells. Balleza E, Kim JM, Cluzel P. Nat Methods. 2018 Jan;15(1):47-51. doi: 10.1038/nmeth.4509. Epub 2017 Nov 20. PubMed 29320486.
Backbone
  Vector backbone: pEB2
  Backbone size w/o insert (bp): 3224
  Total vector size (bp): 3956
  Modifications to backbone: See "Notes On Plasmids In This Collection"
  Vector type: Bacterial Expression ; Low copy
Growth in bacteria
  Bacterial resistance: Kanamycin, 50 μg/mL
  Growth temperature: 37°C
  Growth strain: MG1655
  Copy number: Low Copy
Gene/Insert
  Gene/Insert name: mNeptune2.5
  Species: Synthetic
  Insert size (bp): 732
  Mutation: Mutations relative to eqFP578 (MSKGEE LIKENM… M11T, S28H, R32G, M41N, K42R, S61C, L79F, I93V, A104V, N112D, I115L, I121L, N122R, S131P, N143S, M146T, R155E, H157R, S158C, Q159D, Y169H, S173N, F174L, F192V, H193Y, H197R, K207N, M216V, K220R, R231K … SKLGHK LN GMDELYK)
  Promoter: proC
  Cloning method: Gibson Cloning
  Sequencing primers: 5′ GCGTATCACGAGGCCCTTTC; 3′ AAAGGGAAAACTGTCCATATGCAC
Terms and licenses: Academic/Nonprofit Terms; Industry Terms: Not Available to Industry
Depositor comments: This FP derives from eqFP578. Please see "Notes On Plasmids In This Collection" document for further details and references.
How to cite: pEB2-mNeptune2.5 was a gift from Philippe Cluzel (Addgene plasmid # 104013 ; http://n2t.net/addgene:104013 ; RRID:Addgene_104013)
